>Addgene plasmid #51544 | pDsRed-monomer-hAIM2 | depositor full sequence | sequence record 78763 | pDsRed-monomer-hAIM2 sequence 4320 bps
AGCGCCCAATACGCAAACCGCCTCTCCCCGCGCGTTGGCCGATTCATTAATGCAGCTGGCACGACAGGTT
TCCCGACTGGAAAGCGGGCAGTGAGCGCAACGCAATTAATGTGAGTTAGCTCACTCATTAGGCACCCCAG
GCTTTACACTTTATGCTTCCGGCTCGTATGTTGTGTGGAATTGTGAGCGGATAACAATTTCACACAGGAA
ACAGCTATGACCATGATTACGCCAAGCTTATGGAGAGTAAATACAAGGAGATACTCTTGCTAACAGGCCT
GGATAACATCACTGATGAGGAACTGGATAGGTTTAAGTTCTTTCTTTCAGACGAGTTTAATATTGCCACA
GGCAAACTACATACTGCAAACAGAATACAAGTAGCTACCTTGATGATTCAAAATGCTGGGGCGGTGTCTG
CAGTGATGAAGACCATTCGTATTTTTCAGAAGTTGAATTATATGCTTTTGGCAAAACGTCTTCAGGAGGA
GAAGGAGAAAGTTGATAAGCAATACAAATCGGTAACAAAACCAAAGCCACTAAGTCAAGCTGAAATGAGT
CCTGCTGCATCTGCAGCCATCAGAAATGATGTCGCAAAGCAACGTGCTGCACCAAAAGTCTCTCCTCATG
TTAAGCCTGAACAGAAACAGATGGTGGCCCAGCAGGAATCTATCAGAGAAGGGTTTCAGAAGCGCTGTTT
GCCAGTTATGGTACTGAAAGCAAAGAAGCCCTTCACGTTTGAGACCCAAGAAGGCAAGCAGGAGATGTTT
CATGCTACAGTGGCTACAGAAAAGGAATTCTTCTTTGTAAAAGTTTTTAATACACTGCTGAAAGATAAAT
TCATTCCAAAGAGAATAATTATAATAGCAAGATATTATCGGCACAGTGGTTTCTTAGAGGTAAATAGCGC
CTCACGTGTGTTAGATGCTGAATCTGACCAAAAGGTTAATGTCCCGCTGAACATTATCAGAAAAGCTGGT
GAAACCCCGAAGATCAACACGCTTCAAACTCAGCCCCTTGGAACAATTGTGAATGGTTTGTTTGTAGTCC
AGAAGGTAACAGAAAAGAAGAAAAACATATTATTTGACCTAAGTGACAACACTGGGAAAATGGAAGTACT
GGGGGTTAGAAACGAGGACACAATGAAATGTAAGGAAGGAGATAAGGTTCGACTTACATTCTTCACACTG
TCAAAAAATGGAGAAAAACTACAGCTGACATCTGGAGTTCATAGCACCATAAAGGTTATTAAGGCCAAAA
AAAAAACAGAGGATCCCCGGGTACCGGTCGCCACCATGGACAACACCGAGGACGTCATCAAGGAGTTCAT
GCAGTTCAAGGTGCGCATGGAGGGCTCCGTGAACGGCCACTACTTCGAGATCGAGGGCGAGGGCGAGGGC
AAGCCCTACGAGGGCACCCAGACCGCCAAGCTGCAGGTGACCAAGGGCGGCCCCCTGCCCTTCGCCTGGG
ACATCCTGTCCCCCCAGTTCCAGTACGGCTCCAAGGCCTACGTGAAGCACCCCGCCGACATCCCCGACTA
CATGAAGCTGTCCTTCCCCGAGGGCTTCACCTGGGAGCGCTCCATGAACTTCGAGGACGGCGGCGTGGTG
GAGGTGCAGCAGGACTCCTCCCTGCAGGACGGCACCTTCATCTACAAGGTGAAGTTCAAGGGCGTGAACT
TCCCCGCCGACGGCCCCGTAATGCAGAAGAAGACTGCCGGCTGGGAGCCCTCCACCGAGAAGCTGTACCC
CCAGGACGGCGTGCTGAAGGGCGAGATCTCCCACGCCCTGAAGCTGAAGGACGGCGGCCACTACACCTGC
GACTTCAAGACCGTGTACAAGGCCAAGAAGCCCGTGCAGCTGCCCGGCAACCACTACGTGGACTCCAAGC
TGGACATCACCAACCACAACGAGGACTACACCGTGGTGGAGCAGTACGAGCACGCCGAGGCCCGCCACTC
CGGCTCCCAGTAGAGCGGCCGCGACTCTAGAATTCCAACTGAGCGCCGGTCGCTACCATTACCAACTTGT
CTGGTGTCAAAAATAATAGGCCTACTAGTCGGCCGTACGGGCCCTTTCGTCTCGCGCGTTTCGGTGATGA
CGGTGAAAACCTCTGACACATGCAGCTCCCGGAGACGGTCACAGCTTGTCTGTAAGCGGATGCCGGGAGC
AGACAAGCCCGTCAGGGCGCGTCAGCGGGTGTTGGCGGGTGTCGGGGCTGGCTTAACTATGCGGCATCAG
AGCAGATTGTACTGAGAGTGCACCATATGCGGTGTGAAATACCGCACAGATGCGTAAGGAGAAAATACCG
CATCAGGCGGCCTTAAGGGCCTCGTGATACGCCTATTTTTATAGGTTAATGTCATGATAATAATGGTTTC
TTAGACGTCAGGTGGCACTTTTCGGGGAAATGTGCGCGGAACCCCTATTTGTTTATTTTTCTAAATACAT
TCAAATATGTATCCGCTCATGAGACAATAACCCTGATAAATGCTTCAATAATATTGAAAAAGGAAGAGTA
TGAGTATTCAACATTTCCGTGTCGCCCTTATTCCCTTTTTTGCGGCATTTTGCCTTCCTGTTTTTGCTCA
CCCAGAAACGCTGGTGAAAGTAAAAGATGCTGAAGATCAGTTGGGTGCACGAGTGGGTTACATCGAACTG
GATCTCAACAGCGGTAAGATCCTTGAGAGTTTTCGCCCCGAAGAACGTTTTCCAATGATGAGCACTTTTA
AAGTTCTGCTATGTGGCGCGGTATTATCCCGTATTGACGCCGGGCAAGAGCAACTCGGTCGCCGCATACA
CTATTCTCAGAATGACTTGGTTGAGTACTCACCAGTCACAGAAAAGCATCTTACGGATGGCATGACAGTA
AGAGAATTATGCAGTGCTGCCATAACCATGAGTGATAACACTGCGGCCAACTTACTTCTGACAACGATCG
GAGGACCGAAGGAGCTAACCGCTTTTTTGCACAACATGGGGGATCATGTAACTCGCCTTGATCGTTGGGA
ACCGGAGCTGAATGAAGCCATACCAAACGACGAGCGTGACACCACGATGCCTGTAGCAATGGCAACAACG
TTGCGCAAACTATTAACTGGCGAACTACTTACTCTAGCTTCCCGGCAACAATTAATAGACTGGATGGAGG
CGGATAAAGTTGCAGGACCACTTCTGCGCTCGGCCCTTCCGGCTGGCTGGTTTATTGCTGATAAATCTGG
AGCCGGTGAGCGTGGGTCTCGCGGTATCATTGCAGCACTGGGGCCAGATGGTAAGCCCTCCCGTATCGTA
GTTATCTACACGACGGGGAGTCAGGCAACTATGGATGAACGAAATAGACAGATCGCTGAGATAGGTGCCT
CACTGATTAAGCATTGGTAACTGTCAGACCAAGTTTACTCATATATACTTTAGATTGATTTAAAACTTCA
TTTTTAATTTAAAAGGATCTAGGTGAAGATCCTTTTTGATAATCTCATGACCAAAATCCCTTAACGTGAG
TTTTCGTTCCACTGAGCGTCAGACCCCGTAGAAAAGATCAAAGGATCTTCTTGAGATCCTTTTTTTCTGC
GCGTAATCTGCTGCTTGCAAACAAAAAAACCACCGCTACCAGCGGTGGTTTGTTTGCCGGATCAAGAGCT
ACCAACTCTTTTTCCGAAGGTAACTGGCTTCAGCAGAGCGCAGATACCAAATACTGTCCTTCTAGTGTAG
CCGTAGTTAGGCCACCACTTCAAGAACTCTGTAGCACCGCCTACATACCTCGCTCTGCTAATCCTGTTAC
CAGTGGCTGCTGCCAGTGGCGATAAGTCGTGTCTTACCGGGTTGGACTCAAGACGATAGTTACCGGATAA
GGCGCAGCGGTCGGGCTGAACGGGGGGTTCGTGCACACAGCCCAGCTTGGAGCGAACGACCTACACCGAA
CTGAGATACCTACAGCGTGAGCTATGAGAAAGCGCCACGCTTCCCGAAGGGAGAAAGGCGGACAGGTATC
CGGTAAGCGGCAGGGTCGGAACAGGAGAGCGCACGAGGGAGCTTCCAGGGGGAAACGCCTGGTATCTTTA
TAGTCCTGTCGGGTTTCGCCACCTCTGACTTGAGCGTCGATTTTTGTGATGCTCGTCAGGGGGGCGGAGC
CTATGGAAAAACGCCAGCAACGCGGCCTTTTTACGGTTCCTGGCCTTTTGCTGGCCTTTTGCTCACATGT
TCTTTCCTGCGTTATCCCCTGATTCTGTGGATAACCGTATTACCGCCTTTGAGTGAGCTGATACCGCTCG
CCGCAGCCGAACGACCGAGCGCAGCGAGTCAGTGAGCGAGGAAGCGGAAG
Features (pLannotate 1.2.2; 12 found; start..end, strand, type, name):
      2..94      +  CDS            lacI (fragment): lac repressor; lacI; The lac repressor binds to the lac operator to inhibit transcription in E. coli. This inhibition can be relieved by adding lactose or isopropyl-β-D-thiogalactopyranoside (IPTG).
    107..128     +  protein_bind   CAP binding site: CAP binding activates transcription in the presence of cAMP. E. coli catabolite activator protein
    143..173     +  promoter       lac promoter: promoter for the E. coli lac operon
    181..197     +  protein_bind   lac operator: The lac repressor binds to the lac operator to inhibit transcription in E. coli. This inhibition can be relieved by adding lactose or isopropyl-β-D-thiogalactopyranoside (IPTG). lac repressor encoded by lacI
    240..1268    +  CDS            AIM2: AIM2_HUMAN - Experimental evidence at protein level: Swiss-Prot protein existence level 1. Involved in innate immune response by recognizing cytosolic double-stranded DNA and inducing caspase-1-activating inflammasome formation in macrophages. Upon binding to DNA is thought to undergo oligomerization and to associate with PYCARD initiating the recruitment of caspase-1 precusrsor and processing of interleukin-1 beta and interleukin-18. Detects cytosolic dsDNA of viral and bacterial origin in a non-sequence-specific manner. Can also trigger PYCARD-dependent, caspase-1-independent cell death that
   1268..1286    -  misc_feature   MCS (fragment): pUC18/19 multiple cloning site
   1296..1973    +  CDS            DsRed-Monomer: monomeric derivative of DsRed fluorescent protein (Strongin et al., 2007) mammalian codon-optimized
   2081..2116    +  CDS            rop (fragment): Rop protein, which maintains plasmids at low copy number; rop
   2218..2317    +  misc_feature   bom (fragment): basis of mobility region from pBR322
   2415..2519    +  promoter       AmpR promoter: bla
   2520..3380    +  CDS            AmpR: β-lactamase; bla; confers resistance to ampicillin, carbenicillin, and related antibiotics
   3551..4139    +  rep_origin     ori: high-copy-number ColE1/pMB1/pBR322/pUC origin of replication
