[The description below was written by a language model from this plasmid's Addgene catalogue record and pLannotate feature annotations shown in this document.]
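Description:
pDsRed-monomer-hAIM2 is a 4,320 bp bacterial expression plasmid built on the Clontech pDsRed-Monomer backbone, a pUC-type prokaryotic vector. It replicates in E. coli from a high-copy ColE1/pMB1-family origin and is selected with ampicillin through a β-lactamase (AmpR) gene driven by its own bla promoter. The annotated fragments of lacI, rop and the pBR322 bom region appear to be backbone remnants rather than functional genes. In particular, only a short piece of lacI is present, so any repression of the lac operator would have to come from repressor supplied by the host strain.

The payload is the 1,029 bp human AIM2 (PYHIN4) coding sequence, cloned by restriction digestion with both cloning sites preserved. It lies downstream of a CAP binding site, the lac promoter and the lac operator. A short remnant of the pUC multiple cloning site follows, and then the mammalian codon-optimized DsRed-Monomer coding sequence. The catalogue entry describes DsRed-Monomer as a C-terminal tag supplied by the backbone. Transcription from the lac promoter is therefore intended to yield AIM2 fused at its C terminus to the monomeric red fluorescent protein.

AIM2 is a cytosolic sensor of double-stranded DNA that oligomerizes on ligand binding and recruits PYCARD (ASC) and procaspase-1 to form an inflammasome. The stated purpose of the plasmid is to express DsRed monomer-tagged human AIM2 in bacteria. It comes from work on AIM2 inflammasome activation and cell death in response to cytoplasmic DNA, but the record does not describe specific downstream applications. No mammalian promoter or selection marker is annotated, so the construct is not equipped for expression in eukaryotic cells.
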