Addgene plasmid #51544: pDsRed-monomer-hAIM2
Purpose: Express DsRed monomer-tagged hAIM2 in bacteria
Depositing lab: Emad Alnemri. Depositing organization: Thomas Jefferson University. Publication: AIM2 activates the inflammasome and cell death in response to cytoplasmic DNA. Fernandes-Alnemri T, Yu JW, Datta P, Wu J, Alnemri ES. Nature. 2009 Mar 26;458(7237):509-13. doi: 10.1038/nature07710. Epub 2009 Jan 21. PubMed 19158676.
Backbone
  Vector backbone: pDsRed-Monomer
  Backbone manufacturer: Clontech
  Backbone size w/o insert (bp): 3313
  Total vector size (bp): 4320
  Vector type: Bacterial Expression
Growth in bacteria
  Bacterial resistance: Ampicillin, 100 μg/mL
  Growth temperature: 37°C
  Growth strain: DH5alpha
  Copy number: Unknown
Gene/Insert
  Gene/Insert name: AIM2
  Species: H. sapiens (human)
  Insert size (bp): 1029
  Entrez Gene: AIM2 (a.k.a. PYHIN4)
  Promoter: lac operator
  Tag / fusion protein: DsRed monomer (C terminal on backbone)
  Cloning method: Restriction Enzyme; 5′ cloning site HinIII (not destroyed); 3′ cloning site BamHI (not destroyed)
  Sequencing primers: 5′ 5' DsRed primer; 3′ Aim2 internal primer
Terms and licenses: Academic/Nonprofit Terms; Industry Terms: Not Available to Industry
How to cite: pDsRed-monomer-hAIM2 was a gift from Emad Alnemri (Addgene plasmid # 51544 ; http://n2t.net/addgene:51544 ; RRID:Addgene_51544)
