>Addgene plasmid #51544 | pDsRed-monomer-hAIM2 | addgene partial sequence | sequence record 80856 | M13pUC-Rev 5'-AGCGGATAACAATTTCACACAGG-3'
AGCTTATGGAGAGTAAATACAAGGAGATACTCTTGCTAACAGGCCTGGATAACATCACTGATGAGGAACT
GGATAGGTTTAAGTTCTTTCTTTCAGACGAGTTTAATATTGCCACAGGCAAACTACATACTGCAAACAGA
ATACAAGTAGCTACCTTGATGATTCAAAATGCTGGGGCGGTGTCTGCAGTGATGAAGACCATTCGTATTT
TTCAGAAGTTGAATTATATGCTTTTGGCAAAACGTCTTCAGGAGGAGAAGGAGAAAGTTGATAAGCAATA
CAAATCGGTAACAAAACCAAAGCCACTAAGTCAAGCTGAAATGAGTCCTGCTGCATCTGCAGCCATCAGA
AATGATGTCGCAAAGCAACGTGCTGCACCAAAAGTCTCTCCTCATGTTAAGCCTGAACAGAAACAGATGG
TGGCCCAGCAGGAATCTATCAGAGAAGGGTTTCAGAAGCGCTGTTTGCCAGTTATGGTACTGAAAGCAAA
GAAGCCCTTCACGTTTGAGACCCAAGAAGGCAAGCAGGAGATGTTTCATGCTACAGTGGCTACAGAAAAG
GAATTCTTCTTTGTAAAAGTTTTTAATACACTGCTGAAAGATAAATTCATTCCAAAGAGAATAATTATAA
TAGCAAGATATTATCGGCACAGTGGTTTCTTAGAGGTAAATAGCGCCTCACGTGTGTTAGATGCTGAATC
TGACCAAAAGGTTAATGTCCCGCTGAACATTATCAGAAAAGCTGGTGAAACCCCGAAGATCAACACGCTT
CAAACTCAGCCCCTTGGAACAATTGTGAATGGTTTGTTTGTAGTCCAGAAGGTAACAGAAAAGAAGAAAA
ACATATTATTTGACCTAAGTGACAACACTGGGAAAATGGAAGTACTGGGGGTTAGAAACGAGGACACAAT
GAAATGT
