>Addgene plasmid #51544 | pDsRed-monomer-hAIM2 | addgene partial sequence | sequence record 80963 | pGEX-3 5'-CCGGGAGCTGCATGTGTCAGAGG-3'
AAGGGCCCGTACGGCCGACTAGTAGGCCTATTATTTTTGACACCAGACAAGTTGGTAATGGTAGCGACCG
GCGCTCAGTTGGAATTCTAGAGTCGCGGCCGCTCTACTGGGAGCCGGAGTGGCGGGCCTCGGCGTGCTCG
TACTGCTCCACCACGGTGTAGTCCTCGTTGTGGTTGGTGATGTCCAGCTTGGAGTCCACGTAGTGGTTGC
CGGGCAGCTGCACGGGCTTCTTGGCCTTGTACACGGTCTTGAAGTCGCAGGTGTAGTGGCCGCCGTCCTT
CAGCTTCAGGGCGTGGGAGATCTCGCCCTTCAGCACGCCGTCCTGGGGGTACAGCTTCTCGGTGGAGGGC
TCCCAGCCGGCAGTCTTCTTCTGCATTACGGGGCCGTCGGCGGGGAAGTTCACGCCCTTGAACTTCACCT
TGTAGATGAAGGTGCCGTCCTGCAGGGAGGAGTCCTGCTGCACCTCCACCACGCCGCCGTCCTCGAAGTT
CATGGAGCGCTCCCAGGTGAAGCCCTCGGGGAAGGACAGCTTCATGTAGTCGGGGATGTCGGCGGGGTGC
TTCACGTAGGCCTTGGAGCCGTACTGGAACTGGGGGGACAGGATGTCCCAGGCGAAGGGCAGGGGGCCGC
CCTTGGTCACCTGCAGCTTGGCGGTCTGGGTGCCCTCGTAGGGCTTGCCCTCGCCCTCGCCCTCGATCTC
GAAGTAGTGGCCGTTCACGGAGCCCTCCATGCGCACCTTGAACTGCATGAACTCCTTGATGACGTCCTCG
GTGTTGTCCATGGTGGCGACCGGTACCCGGGGATCCTCTGTTTTTTTTTTGGCCTTAATAACCTTTATGG
TGCTATGAACTCCAGATGTCAGCTGTAGTTTTTCTCCATTTTTTGACAGTGTGAAGAATGTAAGTCGAAC
CTTATCTCCTTCCTTACATTTCATTGTGTCCTCGTTTCTAACCCC
